>Addgene plasmid #57482 | mEos3.2-TES-N-14 | addgene full sequence | sequence record 213111 | Addgene NGS Result
TTCTTTCCTGCGTTATCCCCTGATTCTGTGGATAACCGTATTACCGCCATGCATTAGTTATTAATAGTAA
TCAATTACGGGGTCATTAGTTCATAGCCCATATATGGAGTTCCGCGTTACATAACTTACGGTAAATGGCC
CGCCTGGCTGACCGCCCAACGACCCCCGCCCATTGACGTCAATAATGACGTATGTTCCCATAGTAACGCC
AATAGGGACTTTCCATTGACGTCAATGGGTGGAGTATTTACGGTAAACTGCCCACTTGGCAGTACATCAA
GTGTATCATATGCCAAGTACGCCCCCTATTGACGTCAATGACGGTAAATGGCCCGCCTGGCATTATGCCC
AGTACATGACCTTATGGGACTTTCCTACTTGGCAGTACATCTACGTATTAGTCATCGCTATTACCATGGT
GATGCGGTTTTGGCAGTACATCAATGGGCGTGGATAGCGGTTTGACTCACGGGGATTTCCAAGTCTCCAC
CCCATTGACGTCAATGGGAGTTTGTTTTGGCACCAAAATCAACGGGACTTTCCAAAATGTCGTAACAACT
CCGCCCCATTGACGCAAATGGGCGGTAGGCGTGTACGGTGGGAGGTCTATATAAGCAGAGCTGGTTTAGT
GAACCGTCAGATCCGCTAGCGCCACCATGGACCTGGAAAACAAAGTGAAGAAGATGGGCTTAGGTCACGA
GCAAGGATTTGGAGCCCCTTGTTTAAAATGCAAAGAAAAATGTGAAGGATTCGAACTGCACTTCTGGAGA
AAAATATGTCGTAACTGCAAGTGTGGCCAAGAAGAGCATGATGTCCTCTTGAGCAATGAAGAGGATCGAA
AAGTGGGAAAACTTTTTGAAGACACCAAGTATACCACTCTGATTGCAAAACTAAAGTCAGATGGAATTCC
CATGTATAAACGCAATGTTATGATATTGACGAATCCAGTTGCTGCCAAGAAGAATGTCTCCATCAATACA
GTTACCTATGAGTGGGCTCCTCCTGTCCAGAATCAAGCATTGGCCAGGCAGTACATGCAGATGCTACCCA
AGGAAAAGCAGCCAGTAGCAGGCTCAGAGGGGGCACAGTACCGGAAGAAGCAGCTGGCAAAGCAGCTCCC
TGCACATGACCAGGACCCTTCAAAGTGCCATGAGTTGTCTCCCAGAGAGGTGAAGGAGATGGAGCAGTTT
GTGAAGAAATATAAGAGCGAAGCTCTGGGAGTAGGAGATGTCAAACTTCCCTGTGAGATGGATGCCCAAG
GCCCCAAACAAATGAACATTCCTGGAGGGGATAGAAGCACCCCAGCAGCAGTGGGGGCCATGGAGGACAA
ATCTGCTGAGCACAAAAGAACTCAATATTCCTGCTATTGCTGCAAACTGAGTATGAAAGAAGGTGACCCA
GCCATCTATGCCGAAAGGGCTGGCTATGATAAACTGTGGCACCCAGCTTGTTTTGTCTGCAGCACCTGCC
ATGAACTCCTGGTTGACATGATTTATTTTTGGAAGAATGAGAAGCTATACTGTGGCAGACATTACTGTGA
CAGCGAGAAACCCCGATGTGCTGGCTGTGACGAGCTGATATTCAGCAATGAGTATACCCAGGCAGAAAAC
CAGAATTGGCACCTGAAACACTTCTGCTGCTTTGACTGTGATAGCATTCTAGCTGGGGAGATATACGTGA
TGGTCAATGACAAGCCCGTGTGCAAGCCCTGCTATGTGAAGAATCACGCTGTGGTGTGTCAAGGATGCCA
CAATGCCATCGACCCAGAAGTGCAGCGGGTGACCTATAACAATTTCAGCTGGCATGCATCCACAGAGTGC
TTTCTGTGCTCTTGCTGCAGCAAATGCCTCATTGGGCAGAAGTTCATGCCAGTAGAAGGGATGGTTTTCT
GTTCAGTGGAATGTAAGAAGAGGATGTCTTCCGGCGGTAGCGGCGGTAGCGGGGATCCACCGGTCGCCAC
CATGAGTGCGATTAAGCCAGACATGAAGATCAAACTCCGTATGGAAGGCAACGTAAACGGGCACCACTTT
GTGATCGACGGAGATGGTACAGGCAAGCCTTTTGAGGGAAAACAGAGTATGGATCTTGAAGTCAAAGAGG
GCGGACCTCTGCCTTTTGCCTTTGATATCCTGACCACTGCATTCCATTACGGCAACAGGGTATTCGCCAA
ATATCCAGACAACATACAAGACTATTTTAAGCAGTCGTTTCCTAAGGGGTATTCGTGGGAACGAAGCTTG
ACTTTCGAAGACGGGGGCATTTGCAACGCCAGAAACGACATAACAATGGAAGGGGACACTTTCTATAATA
AAGTTCGATTTTATGGTACCAACTTTCCCGCCAATGGTCCAGTTATGCAGAAGAAGACGCTGAAATGGGA
GCCCTCCACTGAGAAAATGTATGTGCGTGATGGAGTGCTGACGGGTGATATTGAGATGGCTTTGTTGCTT
GAAGGAAATGCCCATTACCGATGTGACTTCAGAACTACTTACAAAGCTAAGGAGAAGGGTGTCAAGTTAC
CAGGCGCCCACTTTGTGGACCACTGCATTGAGATTTTAAGCCATGACAAAGATTACAACAAGGTTAAGCT
GTATGAGCATGCTGTTGCTCATTCTGGATTGCCTGACAATGCCAGACGATAAGCGGCCGCGACTCTAGAT
CATAATCAGCCATACCACATTTGTAGAGGTTTTACTTGCTTTAAAAAACCTCCCACACCTCCCCCTGAAC
CTGAAACATAAAATGAATGCAATTGTTGTTGTTAACTTGTTTATTGCAGCTTATAATGGTTACAAATAAA
GCAATAGCATCACAAATTTCACAAATAAAGCATTTTTTTCACTGCATTCTAGTTGTGGTTTGTCCAAACT
CATCAATGTATCTTAAGGCGTAAATTGTAAGCGTTAATATTTTGTTAAAATTCGCGTTAAATTTTTGTTA
AATCAGCTCATTTTTTAACCAATAGGCCGAAATCGGCAAAATCCCTTATAAATCAAAAGAATAGACCGAG
ATAGGGT
[37 nt withheld, positions 3018-3054]
AAAGAACGTGGACTCCAACGTCAAAGG
[49 nt withheld, positions 3082-3130]
T
[91 nt withheld, positions 3132-3222]
G
[124 nt withheld, positions 3224-3347]
CAGGTGGCACTTTTCGGGGAAATGTGCGCGGAACCCCTATTTGTTTATTTTTCTAAATACATTCAAATAT
GTATCCGCTCATGAGACAATAACCCTGATAAATGCTTCAATAATATTGAAAAAGGAAGAGTCCTGAGGCG
GAAAGAACCAGCTGTGGAATGTGTGTCAGTTAGGGTGTGGAAAGTCCCCAGGCTCCCCAGCAGGCAGAAG
TATGCAAAGCATGCATCTCAATTAGTCAGCAACCAGGTGTGGAAAGTCCCCAGGCTCCCCAGCAGGCAGA
AGTATGCAAAGCATGCATCTCAATTAGTCAGCAACCATAGTCCCGCCCCTAACTCCGCCCATCCCGCCCC
TAACTCCGCCCAGTTCCGCCCATTCTCCGCCCCATGGCTGACTAATTTTTTTTATTTATGCAGAGGCCGA
GGCCGCCTCGGCCTCTGAGCTATTCCAGAAGTAGTGAGGAGGCTTTTTTGGAGGCCTAGGCTTTTGCAAA
GATCGATCAAGAGACAGGATGAGGATCGTTTCGCATGATTGAACAAGATGGATTGCACGCAGGTTCTCCG
GCCGCTTGGGTGGAGAGGCTATTCGGCTATGACTGGGCACAACAGACAATCGGCTGCTCTGATGCCGCCG
TGTTCCGGCTGTCAGCGCAGGGGCGCCCGGTTCTTTTTGTCAAGACCGACCTGTCCGGTGCCCTGAATGA
ACTGCAAGACGAGGCAGCGCGGCTATCGTGGCTGGCCACGACGGGCGTTCCTTGCGCAGCTGTGCTCGAC
GTTGTCACTGAAGCGGGAAGGGACTGGCTGCTATTGGGCGAAGTGCCGGGGCAGGATCTCCTGTCATCTC
ACCTTGCTCCTGCCGAGAAAGTATCCATCATGGCTGATGCAATGCGGCGGCTGCATACGCTTGATCCGGC
TACCTGCCCATTCGACCACCAAGCGAAACATCGCATCGAGCGAGCACGTACTCGGATGGAAGCCGGTCTT
GTCGATCAGGATGATCTGGACGAAGAGCATCAGGGGCTCGCGCCAGCCGAACTGTTCGCCAGGCTCAAGG
CGAGCATGCCCGACGGCGAGGATCTCGTCGTGACCCATGGCGATGCCTGCTTGCCGAATATCATGGTGGA
AAATGGCCGCTTTTCTGGATTCATCGACTGTGGCCGGCTGGGTGTGGCGGACCGCTATCAGGACATAGCG
TTGGCTACCCGTGATATTGCTGAAGAGCTTGGCGGCGAATGGGCTGACCGCTTCCTCGTGCTTTACGGTA
TCGCCGCTCCCGATTCGCAGCGCATCGCCTTCTATCGCCTTCTTGACGAGTTCTTCTGAGCGGGACTCTG
GGGTTCGAAATGACCGACCAAGCGACGCCCAACCTGCCATCACGAGATTTCGATTCCACCGCCGCCTTCT
ATGAAAGGTTGGGCTTCGGAATCGTTTTCCGGGACGCCGGCTGGATGATCCTCCAGCGCGGGGATCTCAT
GCTGGAGTTCTTCGCCCACCCTAGGGGGAGGCTAACTGAAACACGGAAGGAGACAATACCGGAAGGAACC
CGCGCTATGACGGCAATAAAAAGACAGAATAAAACGCACGGTGTTGGGTCGTTTGTTCATAAACGCGGGG
TTCGGTCCCAGGGCTGGCACTCTGTCGATACCCCACCGAGACCCCATTGGGGCCAATACGCCCGCGTTTC
TTCCTTTTCCCCACCCCACCCCCCAAGTTCGGGTGAAGGCCCAGGGCTCGCAGCCAACGTCGGGGCGGCA
GGCCCTGCCATAGCCTCAGGTTACTCATATATACTTTAGATTGATTTAAAACTTCATTTTTAATTTAAAA
GGATCTAGGTGAAGATCCTTTTTGATAATCTCATGACCAAAATCCCTTAACGTGAGTTTTCGTTCCACTG
AGCGTCAGACCCCGTAGAAAAGATCAAAGGATCTTCTTGAGATCCTTTTTTTCTGCGCGTAATCTGCTGC
TTGCAAACAAAAAAACCACCGCTACCAGCGGTGGTTTGTTTGCCGGATCAAGAGCTACCAACTCTTTTTC
CGAAGGTAACTGGCTTCAGCAGAGCGCAGATACCAAATACTGTTCTTCTAGTGTAGCCGTAGTTAGGCCA
CCACTTCAAGAACTCTGTAGCACCGCCTACATACCTCGCTCTGCTAATCCTGTTACCAGTGGCTGCTGCC
AGTGGCGATAAGTCGTGTCTTACCGGGTTGGACTCAAGACGATAGTTACCGGATAAGGCGCAGCGGTCGG
GCTGAACGGGGGGTTCGTGCACACAGCCCAGCTTGGAGCGAACGACCTACACCGAACTGAGATACCTACA
GCGTGAGCTATGAGAAAGCGCCACGCTTCCCGAAGGGAGAAAGGCGGACAGGTATCCGGTAAGCGGCAGG
GTCGGAACAGGAGAGCGCACGAGGGAGCTTCCAGGGGGAAACGCCTGGTATCTTTATAGTCCTGTCGGGT
TTCGCCACCTCTGACTTGAGCGTCGATTTTTGTGATGCTCGTCAGGGGGGCGGAGCCTATGGAAAAACGC
CAGCAACGCGGCCTTTTTACGGTTCCTGGCCTTTTGCTGGCCTTTTGCTCACATG
Features (pLannotate 1.2.2; 15 found; start..end, strand, type, name):
      1..47      +  rep_origin     RSF ori (fragment): Plasmids containing the RSF 1030 origin of replication can be propagated in E. coli cells that contain additional plasmids with compatible origins.
    115..418     +  enhancer       CMV enhancer: human cytomegalovirus immediate early enhancer
    419..622     +  promoter       CMV promoter: human cytomegalovirus (CMV) immediate early promoter
    657..1919    +  CDS            TES: TES_HUMAN - Experimental evidence at protein level: Swiss-Prot protein existence level 1. Scaffold protein that may play a role in cell adhesion, cell spreading and in the reorganization of the actin cytoskeleton. Plays a role in the regulation of cell proliferation. May act as a tumor suppressor. Inhibits tumor cell growth. From Homo sapiens (Human).
   1962..2642    +  CDS            mEos3.2: improved monomeric variant of green-to-red photoswitchable fluorescent protein EosFP (Zhang et al., 2012)
   2658..2741    +  CDS            large T antigen (fragment): large T antigen from SV40 (simian virus 40)
   2764..2885    +  polyA_signal   SV40 poly(A) signal: SV40 polyadenylation signal
   2919..3347    -  rep_origin     f1 ori (sequence partly withheld): f1 bacteriophage origin of replication; arrow indicates direction of (+) strand synthesis
   3374..3478    +  promoter       AmpR promoter: bla
   3480..3837    +  promoter       SV40 promoter: SV40 enhancer and early promoter
   3872..4666    +  CDS            NeoR/KanR: aminoglycoside phosphotransferase from Tn5; aph(3')-II (or nptII); confers resistance to neomycin, kanamycin, and G418 (Geneticin®)
   4687..4839    +  CDS            ble (fragment): BLE_KLEPN - Experimental evidence at protein level: Swiss-Prot protein existence level 1. Binding protein with a strong affinity to the bleomycin family of antibiotics. Binds to CL990; an antimitotic-antibiotic compound. From Klebsiella pneumoniae.
   4898..4945    +  polyA_signal   HSV TK poly(A) signal: herpes simplex virus thymidine kinase polyadenylation signal (Cole and Stacy, 1985)
   5036..5052    -  polyA_signal   bGH poly(A) signal (fragment): bovine growth hormone polyadenylation signal
   5274..5862    +  rep_origin     ori: high-copy-number ColE1/pMB1/pBR322/pUC origin of replication
