[The description below was written by a language model from this plasmid's Addgene catalogue record and pLannotate feature annotations shown in this document.]
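Description:
mEos3.2-TES-N-14 is a mammalian expression plasmid built on the mEos3.2-N1 backbone, an N1-style fusion vector in which the gene of interest sits upstream of the fluorescent protein. It encodes human TES (testin), a scaffold protein implicated in cell adhesion, cell spreading and actin cytoskeleton reorganization, fused at its C terminus to mEos3.2. In the annotated 5,922-nt sequence the TES coding region is followed, after a short gap consistent with a linker, by the mEos3.2 coding region. The fusion is driven by the human cytomegalovirus immediate early enhancer and promoter and terminated by the SV40 polyadenylation signal.

In bacteria the plasmid is maintained at high copy through a ColE1/pUC-type origin, and an f1 origin is also present. A single NeoR/KanR (Tn5 aminoglycoside phosphotransferase) gene serves both hosts. A bacterial bla-type promoter gives kanamycin resistance in E. coli, while the adjacent SV40 enhancer/early promoter, paired with the HSV TK polyadenylation signal, gives G418 resistance for selecting transfected mammalian cells. The short annotated fragments (RSF ori, large T antigen, ble, bGH poly(A)) appear to be partial sequence matches rather than functional elements.

mEos3.2 is an improved monomeric variant of the green-to-red photoswitchable protein EosFP. The record lists excitation/emission of 507/516 nm for one state and 572/580 nm for the other. The stated purpose is labelling focal adhesions, so the construct serves as a localization marker for live-cell imaging. Its photoconvertible tag also makes it suitable for tracking experiments or single-molecule localization microscopy, although the record does not name specific applications.
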