Addgene plasmid #57482: mEos3.2-TES-N-14
Purpose: Localization: Focal Adhesions, Excitation: 507 / 572, Emission: 516 / 580
Depositing lab: Michael Davidson. Depositing organization: Florida State University, Tallahassee.
Backbone
  Vector backbone: mEos3.2-N1
  Backbone size w/o insert (bp): 4750
  Vector type: Mammalian Expression
  Selectable markers: Neomycin (select with G418)
Growth in bacteria
  Bacterial resistance: Kanamycin, 50 μg/mL
  Growth temperature: 37°C
  Growth strain: DH5alpha
  Copy number: High Copy
Gene/Insert
  Gene/Insert name: TES (alt name: NM_015641)
  Species: H. sapiens (human)
  Entrez Gene: TES (a.k.a. TESS, TESS-2)
  Promoter: CMV
  Tag / fusion protein: mEos3.2 (C terminal on backbone)
  Cloning method: Unknown
  Sequencing primers: 5′ CMV-F; 3′ SV40pA-R
Terms and licenses: Academic/Nonprofit Terms; Industry Terms
Depositor comments: . Excitation = 507 / 572; Emission = 516 / 580
How to cite: mEos3.2-TES-N-14 was a gift from Michael Davidson (Addgene plasmid # 57482 ; http://n2t.net/addgene:57482 ; RRID:Addgene_57482)
