>Addgene plasmid #57482 | mEos3.2-TES-N-14 | depositor partial sequence | sequence record 88615 | insert sequence
AGATCCGCTAGCGCCACCATGGACCTGGAAAACAAAGTGAAGAAGATGGGCTTAGGTCACGAGCAAGGAT
TTGGAGCCCCTTGTTTAAAATGCAAAGAAAAATGTGAAGGATTCGAACTGCACTTCTGGAGAAAAATATG
TCGTAACTGCAAGTGTGGCCAAGAAGAGCATGATGTCCTCTTGAGCAATGAAGAGGATCGAAAAGTGGGA
AAACTTTTTGAAGACACCAAGTATACCACTCTGATTGCAAAACTAAAGTCAGATGGAATTCCCATGTATA
AACGCAATGTTATGATATTGACGAATCCAGTTGCTGCCAAGAAGAATGTCTCCATCAATACAGTTACCTA
TGAGTGGGCTCCTCCTGTCCAGAATCAAGCATTGGCCAGGCAGTACATGCAGATGCTACCCAAGGAAAAG
CAGCCAGTAGCAGGCTCAGAGGGGGCACAGTACCGGAAGAAGCAGCTGGCAAAGCAGCTCCCTGCACATG
ACCAGGACCCTTCAAAGTGCCATGAGTTGTCTCCCAGAGAGGTGAAGGAGATGGAGCAGTTTGTGAAGAA
ATATAAGAGCGAAGCTCTGGGAGTAGGAGATGTCAAACTTCCCTGTGAGATGGATGCCCAAGGCCCCAAA
CAAATGAACATTCCTGGAGGGGATAGAAGCACCCCAGCAGCAGTGGGGGCCATGGAGGACAAATCTGCTG
AGCACAAAAGAACTCAATATTCCTGCTATTGCTGCAAACTGAGTATGAAAGAAGGTGACCCAGCCATCTA
TGCCGAAAGGGCTGGCTATGATAAACTGTGGCACCCAGCTTGTTTTGTCTGCAGCACCTGCCATGAACTC
CTGGTTGACATGATTTATTTTTGGAAGAATGAGAAGCTATACTGTGGCAGACATTACTGTGACAGCGAGA
AACCCCGATGTGCTGGCTGTGACGAGCTGATATTCAGCAATGAGTATACCCAGGCAGAAAACCAGAATTG
GCACCTGAAACACTTCTGCTGCTTTGACTGTGATAGCATTCTAGCTGGGGAGATATACGTGATGGTCAAT
GACAAGCCCGTGTGCAAGCCCTGCTATGTGAAGAATCACGCTGTGGTGTGTCAAGGATGCCACAATGCCA
TCGACCCAGAAGTGCAGCGGGTGACCTATAACAATTTCAGCTGGCATGCATCCACAGAGTGCTTTCTGTG
CTCTTGCTGCAGCAAATGCCTCATTGGGCAGAAGTTCATGCCAGTAGAAGGGATGGTTTTCTGTTCAGTG
GAATGTAAGAAGAGGATGTCTTCCGGCGGTAGCGGCGGTAGCGGGGATCCACCGGTCGCCACCATGAGTG
CGATTAAGCCAGACATGAAGATCAAACTCCGTATGGAAGGCAACGTAAACGGGCACCACTTTGTGATCGA
CGGAGATGGTACAGGCAAGCCTTTTGAGGGAAAACAGAGTATGGATCTTGAAGTCAAAGAGGGCGGACCT
CTGCCTTTTGCCTTTGATATCCTGACCACTGCATTCCATTACGGCAACAGGGTATTCGCCAAATATCCAG
ACAACATACAAGACTATTTTAAGCAGTCGTTTCCTAAGGGGTATTCGTGGGAACGAAGCTTGACTTTCGA
AGACGGGGGCATTTGCAACGCCAGAAACGACATAACAATGGAAGGGGACACTTTCTATAATAAAGTTCGA
TTTTATGGTACCAACTTTCCCGCCAATGGTCCAGTTATGCAGAAGAAGACGCTGAAATGGGAGCCCTCCA
CTGAGAAAATGTATGTGCGTGATGGAGTGCTGACGGGTGATATTGAGATGGCTTTGTTGCTTGAAGGAAA
TGCCCATTACCGATGTGACTTCAGAACTACTTACAAAGCTAAGGAGAAGGGTGTCAAGTTACCAGGCGCC
CACTTTGTGGACCACTGCATTGAGATTTTAAGCCATGACAAAGATTACAACAAGGTTAAGCTGTATGAGC
ATGCTGTTGCTCATTCTGGATTGCCTGACAATGCCAGACGATAAGCGGCCGCGACTCTAGATCATAATCA
GCCATACCACATTGTA
